Addgene plasmid #82768: pDONR223_DOK1_p.P419S
Purpose: Gateway Donor vector containing DOK1 , part of the Target Accelerator Plasmid Collection.
Depositing lab: Jesse Boehm & Matthew Meyerson & David Root. Depositing organization: Broad Institute. Publication: High-throughput Phenotyping of Lung Cancer Somatic Mutations. Berger AH, Brooks AN, Wu X, Shrestha Y, Chouinard C, Piccioni F, Bagul M, Kamburov A, Imielinski M, Hogstrom L, Zhu C, Yang X, Pantel S, Sakai R, Watson J, Kaplan N, Campbell JD, Singh S, Root DE, Narayan R, Natoli T, Lahr DL, Tirosh I, Tamayo P, Getz G, Wong B, Doench J, Subramanian A, Golub TR, Meyerson M, Boehm JS. Cancer Cell. 2016 Aug 8;30(2):214-28. doi: 10.1016/j.ccell.2016.06.022. Epub 2016 Jul 28. PubMed 27478040.
Backbone
  Vector backbone: pDONR223
  Backbone manufacturer: Invitrogen
  Vector type: Gateway Entry vector
Growth in bacteria
  Bacterial resistance: Spectinomycin, 50 μg/mL
  Growth temperature: 37°C
  Growth strain: DH5alpha
  Copy number: High Copy
Gene/Insert
  Gene/Insert name: DOK1 (alt name: NM_001381)
  Species: H. sapiens (human)
  Mutation: P419S
  Entrez Gene: DOK1 (a.k.a. P62DOK, pp62)
  Promoter: None
  Cloning method: Gateway Cloning
  Sequencing primers: 5′ M13pUC-fwd; 3′ M13-Rev
Terms and licenses: Academic/Nonprofit Terms; Industry Terms: Not Available to Industry
Depositor comments: CLOSED (stop codon immediately follows insert)
How to cite: pDONR223_DOK1_p.P419S was a gift from Jesse Boehm & Matthew Meyerson & David Root (Addgene plasmid # 82768 ; http://n2t.net/addgene:82768 ; RRID:Addgene_82768)
