[The description below was written by a language model from this plasmid's Addgene catalogue record and pLannotate feature annotations shown in this document.]
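Description:
pDONR223_DOK1_p.P419S is a Gateway entry clone built on the Invitrogen pDONR223 backbone, carrying the human DOK1 open reading frame (reference transcript NM_001381) with a P419S missense substitution. It is a 4,239 nt bacterial plasmid maintained at high copy in E. coli through a ColE1/pUC-type origin and selected with spectinomycin via the aadA (SmR) aminoglycoside adenylyltransferase gene. This marker sits downstream of a fragment of the class 1 integron Pc promoter and a short remnant of a gentamicin resistance gene. Small lacI and lacZα fragments are also annotated as backbone remnants.

The DOK1 coding sequence is flanked on both sides by attL recombination sites, both of which the automated annotation labels as attL3 variants. These sites allow the insert to be moved by an LR Clonase reaction into any compatible Gateway destination vector. The record lists no promoter for the insert, so the plasmid is a shuttle and storage vector rather than an expression construct. The rrnB T1 and T2 terminators upstream of the cassette insulate it from read-through transcription, and a T7 promoter lies just beyond the downstream att site, pointing back toward the insert. The clone is in "closed" format, with a stop codon immediately after the ORF, so the protein will be expressed with a native C-terminus and cannot be fused to C-terminal tags supplied by a destination vector.

DOK1 encodes an enzymatically inert adaptor or docking protein that scaffolds signalling complexes. This variant belongs to the Target Accelerator Plasmid Collection, associated with high-throughput phenotyping of lung cancer somatic mutations. It is typically transferred into expression vectors to compare the mutant allele functionally with wild-type DOK1.
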