Features (pLannotate 1.2.2; 12 found; start..end, strand, type, name):
    121..213     +  CDS            lacI (fragment): lac repressor; lacI; The lac repressor binds to the lac operator to inhibit transcription in E. coli. This inhibition can be relieved by adding lactose or isopropyl-β-D-thiogalactopyranoside (IPTG).
    268..295     -  terminator     rrnB T2 terminator: transcription terminator T2 from the E. coli rrnB gene
    427..470     +  terminator     rrnB T1 terminator: Escherichia coli rrnB; transcription terminator T1 from the E. coli rrnB gene
    517..553     -  CDS            lacZα (fragment): LacZα fragment of β-galactosidase; lacZ fragment
    570..665     +  protein_bind   attL3: mutant version of attL; recombination site for the Gateway® LR reaction LR Clonase™
    671..2113    +  CDS            DOK1: DOK1_HUMAN - Experimental evidence at protein level: Swiss-Prot protein existence level 1. DOK proteins are enzymatically inert adaptor or scaffolding proteins. They provide a docking platform for the assembly of multimolecular signaling complexes. DOK1 appears to be a negative regulator of the insulin signaling pathway. Modulates integrin activation by competing with talin for the same binding site on ITGB3. From Homo sapiens (Human).
   2121..2216    -  protein_bind   attL3: mutant version of attL; recombination site for the Gateway® LR reaction LR Clonase™
   2235..2253    -  promoter       T7 promoter: promoter for bacteriophage T7 RNA polymerase
   2443..2466    +  promoter       Pc promoter (fragment): intI1 (promoter lies within the coding sequence); class 1 integron promoter
   2642..2698    +  CDS            GmR (fragment): gentamycin acetyltransferase; aacC1; confers resistance to gentamycin
   2705..3496    +  CDS            SmR: aminoglycoside adenylyltransferase (Murphy, 1985); aadA; confers resistance to spectinomycin and streptomycin
   3589..4177    +  rep_origin     ori: high-copy-number ColE1/pMB1/pBR322/pUC origin of replication
>Addgene plasmid #82768 | pDONR223_DOK1_p.P419S | addgene full sequence | sequence record 161854 | Addgene NGS result
CTTTCCTGCGTTATCCCCTGATTCTGTGGATAACCGTATTACCGCCTTTGAGTGAGCTGATACCGCTCGC
CGCAGCCGAACGACCGAGCGCAGCGAGTCAGTGAGCGAGGAAGCGGAAGAGCGCCCAATACGCAAACCGC
CTCTCCCCGCGCGTTGGCCGATTCATTAATGCAGCTGGCACGACAGGTTTCCCGACTGGAAAGCGGGCAG
TGAGCGCAACGCAATTAATACGCGTACCGCTAGCCAGGAAGAGTTTGTAGAAACGCAAAAAGGCCATCCG
TCAGGATGGCCTTCTGCTTAGTTTGATGCCTGGCAGTTTATGGCGGGCGTCCTGCCCGCCACCCTCCGGG
CCGTTGCTTCACAACGTTCAAATCCGCTCCCGGCGGATTTGTCCTACTCAGGAGAGCGTTCACCGACAAA
CAACAGATAAAACGAAAGGCCCAGTCTTCCGACTGAGCCTTTCGTTTTATTTGATGCCTGGCAGTTCCCT
ACTCTCGCGTTAACGCTAGCATGGATGTTTTCCCAGTCACGACGTTGTAAAACGACGGCCAGTCTTAAGC
TCGGGCCCCAAATAATGATTTTATTTTGACTGATAGTGACCTGTTCGTTGCAACAAATTGATGAGCAATG
CTTTTTTATAATGCCAACTTTGTACAAAAAAGTTGGCACCATGGACGGAGCAGTGATGGAAGGGCCGCTT
TTTTTGCAGAGTCAGCGCTTTGGGACCAAGAGGTGGAGGAAGACCTGGGCCGTGCTCTACCCGGCCAGTC
CCCACGGCGTAGCGCGGCTCGAGTTCTTTGACCATAAGGGGTCGAGCTCTGGGGGTGGCCGAGGGAGCTC
GCGCCGCCTGGACTGCAAAGTGATCCGTCTGGCTGAGTGTGTGAGTGTGGCCCCCGTCACCGTGGAGACC
CCCCCTGAGCCCGGCGCCACTGCCTTCCGCCTGGACACTGCTCAGCGCTCGCACCTGCTGGCGGCCGACG
CGCCGTCCAGTGCAGCCTGGGTGCAGACGCTGTGCCGAAACGCCTTTCCGAAAGGCAGCTGGACTCTGGC
GCCTACCGATAACCCACCTAAGCTTTCTGCCCTGGAGATGCTGGAGAACTCCTTGTACAGCCCTACCTGG
GAAGGATCCCAATTCTGGGTAACGGTGCAGAGGACTGAGGCCGCCGAGCGCTGTGGCCTGCATGGCTCCT
ACGTGCTGAGGGTGGAGGCTGAAAGGCTGACTCTCCTGACCGTGGGGGCCCAGAGTCAGATACTGGAGCC
ACTCCTGTCCTGGCCCTACACTCTGTTGCGTCGCTATGGCCGGGACAAGGTCATGTTCTCTTTCGAGGCC
GGCCGCCGCTGCCCCTCAGGCCCTGGAACCTTCACCTTCCAGACGGCACAGGGAAATGACATCTTCCAGG
CAGTTGAGACTGCCATCCACCGGCAGAAGGCCCAGGGAAAGGCCGGACAGGGGCACGATGTTCTCAGAGC
TGACTCCCATGAAGGGGAGGTGGCAGAGGGGAAGTTGCCTTCCCCACCTGGCCCCCAAGAGCTCCTCGAC
AGTCCCCCAGCCCTGTATGCTGAGCCCTTAGACTCCCTGCGCATTGCTCCATGCCCTTCCCAGGACTCCC
TATACTCAGACCCCTTGGACAGCACGTCTGCTCAGGCAGGAGAGGGAGTACAACGGAAGAAACCTCTCTA
TTGGGACTTGTATGAGCATGCGCAGCAGCAGTTGCTGAAGGCCAAGCTGACAGACCCCAAAGAGGATCCC
ATCTATGATGAACCTGAGGGCCTGGCCCCAGTCCCTCCCCAGGGCCTTTATGATCTGCCTCGGGAGCCCA
AGGATGCATGGTGGTGCCAAGCTCGGGTGAAGGAGGAGGGCTATGAGCTCCCCTACAACCCTGCCACTGA
TGACTACGCTGTGCCACCCCCTCGGAGCACAAAGTCCCTCCTTGCTCCCAAGCCCCAGGGCCCAGCCTTC
CCTGAACCTGGTACTGCAACTGGCAGTGGCATCAAAAGCCACAACTCAGCCCTGTACAGCCAGGTCCAGA
AGAGCGGGGCCTCAGGGAGCTGGGACTGTGGGCTCTCTAGAGTAGGGACTGACAAGACTGGGGTCAAGTC
AGAGGGCTCTACCTGATTGCCAACTTTCTTGTACAAAGTTGGCATTATAAGAAAGCATTGCTTATCAATT
TGTTGCAACGAACAGGTCACTATCAGTCAAAATAAAATCATTATTTGCCATCCAGCTGATATCCCCTATA
GTGAGTCGTATTACATGGTCATAGCTGTTTCCTGGCAGCTCTGGCCCGTGTCTCAAAATCTCTGATGTTA
CATTGCACAAGATAAAAATATATCATCATGCCTCCTCTAGACCAGCCAGGACAGAAATGCCTCGACTTCG
CTGCTACCCAAGGTTGCCGGGTGACGCACACCGTGGAAACGGATGAAGGCACGAACCCAGTGGACATAAG
CCTGTTCGGTTCGTAAGCTGTAATGCAAGTAGCGTATGCGCTCACGCAACTGGTCCAGAACCTTGACCGA
ACGCAGCGGTGGTAACGGCGCAGTGGCGGTTTTCATGGCTTGTTATGACTGTTTTTTTGGGGTACAGTCT
ATGCCTCGGGCATCCAAGCAGCAAGCGCGTTACGCCGTGGGTCGATGTTTGATGTTATGGAGCAGCAACG
ATGTTACGCAGCAGGGCAGTCGCCCTAAAACAAAGTTAAACATTATGAGGGAAGCGGTGATCGCCGAAGT
ATCGACTCAACTATCAGAGGTAGTTGGCGTCATCGAGCGCCATCTCGAACCGACGTTGCTGGCCGTACAT
TTGTACGGCTCCGCAGTGGATGGCGGCCTGAAGCCACACAGTGATATTGATTTGCTGGTTACGGTGACCG
TAAGGCTTGATGAAACAACGCGGCGAGCTTTGATCAACGACCTTTTGGAAACTTCGGCTTCCCCTGGAGA
GAGCGAGATTCTCCGCGCTGTAGAAGTCACCATTGTTGTGCACGACGACATCATTCCGTGGCGTTATCCA
GCTAAGCGCGAACTGCAATTTGGAGAATGGCAGCGCAATGACATTCTTGCAGGTATCTTCGAGCCAGCCA
CGATCGACATTGATCTGGCTATCTTGCTGACAAAAGCAAGAGAACATAGCGTTGCCTTGGTAGGTCCAGC
GGCGGAGGAACTCTTTGATCCGGTTCCTGAACAGGATCTATTTGAGGCGCTAAATGAAACCTTAACGCTA
TGGAACTCGCCGCCCGACTGGGCTGGCGATGAGCGAAATGTAGTGCTTACGTTGTCCCGCATTTGGTACA
GCGCAGTAACCGGCAAAATCGCGCCGAAGGATGTCGCTGCCGACTGGGCAATGGAGCGCCTGCCGGCCCA
GTATCAGCCCGTCATACTTGAAGCTAGACAGGCTTATCTTGGACAAGAAGAAGATCGCTTGGCCTCGCGC
GCAGATCAGTTGGAAGAATTTGTCCACTACGTGAAAGGCGAGATCACCAAGGTAGTCGGCAAATAACCCT
CGAGCCACCCATGACCAAAATCCCTTAACGTGAGTTACGCGTCGTTCCACTGAGCGTCAGACCCCGTAGA
AAAGATCAAAGGATCTTCTTGAGATCCTTTTTTTCTGCGCGTAATCTGCTGCTTGCAAACAAAAAAACCA
CCGCTACCAGCGGTGGTTTGTTTGCCGGATCAAGAGCTACCAACTCTTTTTCCGAAGGTAACTGGCTTCA
GCAGAGCGCAGATACCAAATACTGTTCTTCTAGTGTAGCCGTAGTTAGGCCACCACTTCAAGAACTCTGT
AGCACCGCCTACATACCTCGCTCTGCTAATCCTGTTACCAGTGGCTGCTGCCAGTGGCGATAAGTCGTGT
CTTACCGGGTTGGACTCAAGACGATAGTTACCGGATAAGGCGCAGCGGTCGGGCTGAACGGGGGGTTCGT
GCACACAGCCCAGCTTGGAGCGAACGACCTACACCGAACTGAGATACCTACAGCGTGAGCTATGAGAAAG
CGCCACGCTTCCCGAAGGGAGAAAGGCGGACAGGTATCCGGTAAGCGGCAGGGTCGGAACAGGAGAGCGC
ACGAGGGAGCTTCCAGGGGGAAACGCCTGGTATCTTTATAGTCCTGTCGGGTTTCGCCACCTCTGACTTG
AGCGTCGATTTTTGTGATGCTCGTCAGGGGGGCGGAGCCTATGGAAAAACGCCAGCAACGCGGCCTTTTT
ACGGTTCCTGGCCTTTTGCTGGCCTTTTGCTCACATGTT
