>Addgene plasmid #82768 | pDONR223_DOK1_p.P419S | depositor partial sequence | sequence record 157494 | Insert sequence
ATGGACGGAGCAGTGATGGAAGGGCCGCTTTTTTTGCAGAGTCAGCGCTTTGGGACCAAGAGGTGGAGGA
AGACCTGGGCCGTGCTCTACCCGGCCAGTCCCCACGGCGTAGCGCGGCTCGAGTTCTTTGACCATAAGGG
GTCGAGCTCTGGGGGTGGCCGAGGGAGCTCGCGCCGCCTGGACTGCAAAGTGATCCGTCTGGCTGAGTGT
GTGAGTGTGGCCCCCGTCACCGTGGAGACCCCCCCTGAGCCCGGCGCCACTGCCTTCCGCCTGGACACTG
CTCAGCGCTCGCACCTGCTGGCGGCCGACGCGCCGTCCAGTGCAGCCTGGGTGCAGACGCTGTGCCGAAA
CGCCTTTCCGAAAGGCAGCTGGACTCTGGCGCCTACCGATAACCCACCTAAGCTTTCTGCCCTGGAGATG
CTGGAGAACTCCTTGTACAGCCCTACCTGGGAAGGATCCCAATTCTGGGTAACGGTGCAGAGGACTGAGG
CCGCCGAGCGCTGTGGCCTGCATGGCTCCTACGTGCTGAGGGTGGAGGCTGAAAGGCTGACTCTCCTGAC
CGTGGGGGCCCAGAGTCAGATACTGGAGCCACTCCTGTCCTGGCCCTACACTCTGTTGCGTCGCTATGGC
CGGGACAAGGTCATGTTCTCTTTCGAGGCCGGCCGCCGCTGCCCCTCAGGCCCTGGAACCTTCACCTTCC
AGACGGCACAGGGAAATGACATCTTCCAGGCAGTTGAGACTGCCATCCACCGGCAGAAGGCCCAGGGAAA
GGCCGGACAGGGGCACGATGTTCTCAGAGCTGACTCCCATGAAGGGGAGGTGGCAGAGGGGAAGTTGCCT
TCCCCACCTGGCCCCCAAGAGCTCCTCGACAGTCCCCCAGCCCTGTATGCTGAGCCCTTAGACTCCCTGC
GCATTGCTCCATGCCCTTCCCAGGACTCCCTATACTCAGACCCCTTGGACAGCACGTCTGCTCAGGCAGG
AGAGGGAGTACAACGGAAGAAACCTCTCTATTGGGACTTGTATGAGCATGCGCAGCAGCAGTTGCTGAAG
GCCAAGCTGACAGACCCCAAAGAGGATCCCATCTATGATGAACCTGAGGGCCTGGCCCCAGTCCCTCCCC
AGGGCCTTTATGATCTGCCTCGGGAGCCCAAGGATGCATGGTGGTGCCAAGCTCGGGTGAAGGAGGAGGG
CTATGAGCTCCCCTACAACCCTGCCACTGATGACTACGCTGTGCCACCCCCTCGGAGCACAAAGTCCCTC
CTTGCTCCCAAGCCCCAGGGCCCAGCCTTCCCTGAACCTGGTACTGCAACTGGCAGTGGCATCAAAAGCC
ACAACTCAGCCCTGTACAGCCAGGTCCAGAAGAGCGGGGCCTCAGGGAGCTGGGACTGTGGGCTCTCTAG
AGTAGGGACTGACAAGACTGGGGTCAAGTCAGAGGGCTCTACCTGA
